>Addgene plasmid #198818 | pHW581 | addgene full sequence | sequence record 391699 | Addgene NGS Result
AAGCTTGCTAGCCCATGATTACGCCAAGCTACGGGCGGAGTACTGTCCTCCGAGCGGAGTACTGTCCTCC
GAGCGGAGTACTGTCCTCCGAGCGGAGTACTGTCCTCCGAGCGGAGTACTGTCCTCCGAGCGGAGACTCC
CTAGCCCATGATTACGCCAAGCTACGGGCGGAGTACTGTCCTCCGAGCGGAGTACTGTCCTCCGAGCGGA
GTACTGTCCTCCGAGCGGAGTACTGTCCTCCGAGCGGAGTACTGTCCTCCGAGCGGAGACTCCCTAGCCC
ATGATTACGCCAAGCTACGGGCGGAGTACTGTCCTCCGAGCGGAGTACTGTCCTCCGAGCGGAGTACTGT
CCTCCGAGCGGAGTACTGTCCTCCGAGCGGAGTACTGTCCTCCGAGCGGAGACTCCCTAGGGGCGGCCGC
ACTGACTGGGCCGGCCAAAAATGCATAAGGTTTTGCTGGCACTGTTCTTTATCTTTCTGGCACCAGCATC
CGCACTGGCAGTCTCCGAACCGGCCTGCAGGTCGATTTTTTGCAAATTACGAGCGTTGTAGGGGGCGGAG
CGATAGGTCCTATAGGTTTTGGTATATCATCATTCATTCATTCATTGGTACATTCATTTACCCACCTTCC
TCTTTCTGAGCTTCTCTGGAGTTCTGTGCTTCCTTTTTCCCTTATCTTTATACTGTAATTTTTAACTTTC
AGGCATTGATTGGCGCGCCTCTAGAGGATCCCCGGGATTGGCCAAAGGACCCAAAGGTATGTTTCGAATG
ATACTAACATAACATAGAACATTTTCAGGAGGACCCTTGGCTAGCGTCGACGGTACCGGTGCGATCGCTA
GCAAAAATGGGTTCTCATCATCATCATCATCATGGTATGGCTAGCATGACTGGTGGACAGCAAATGGGTC
GGGATCTGTACGACGATGACGATAAGGATCTCGCCACCATGGTCGACTCATCACGTCGTAAGTGGAATAA
GACAGGTCACGCAGTCAGAGCTATAGGTCGGCTGAGCTCACTCGAGAACGTCTATATCAAGGCCGACAAG
CAGAAGAACGGCATCAAGGCGAACTTCAAGATCCGCCACAACATCGAGGACGGCGGCGTGCAGCTCGCCT
ACCACTACCAGCAGAACACCCCCATCGGCGACGGCCCCGTGCTGCTGCCCGACAACCACTACCTGAGCGT
GCAGTCCAAACTTTCGAAAGACCCCAACGAGAAGCGCGATCACATGGTCCTGCTGGAGTTCGTGACCGCC
GCCGGGATCACTCTCGGCATGGACGAGCTGTACAAGGGCGGTACCGGAGGGAGCATGGTGAGCAAGGGCG
AGGAGCTGTTCACCGGGGTGGTGCCCATCCTGGTCGAGCTGGACGGCGACGTAAACGGCCACAAGTTCAG
CGTGTCCGGCGAGGGTGAGGGCGATGCCACCTACGGCAAGCTGACCCTGAAGTTCATCTGCACCACCGGC
AAGCTGCCCGTGCCCTGGCCCACCCTCGTGACCACCCTGACCTACGGCGTGCAGTGCTTCAGCCGCTACC
CCGACCACATGAAGCAGCACGACTTCTTCAAGTCCGCCATGCCCGAAGGCTACATCCAGGAGCGCACCAT
CTTCTTCAAGGACGACGGCAACTACAAGACCCGCGCCGAGGTGAAGTTCGAGGGCGACACCCTGGTGAAC
CGCATCGAGCTTAAGGGCATCGACTTCAAGGAGGACGGCAACATCCTGGGGCACAAGCTGGAGTACAACC
TGCCGGACCAACTGACTGAAGAGCAGATCGCAGAATTTAAAGAGCTGTTCTCCCTATTTGACAAGGACGG
GGATGGGACAATAACAACCAAGGAGCTGGGGACGGTGATGCGGTCTCTGGGGCAGAACCCCACAGAAGCA
GAGCTGCAGGACATGATCAATGAAGTAGATGCCGACGGTGACGGCACAATCGACTTCCCTGAGTTCCTGA
CAATGATGGCAAGAAAAATGAAATACACAGACAGTGAAGAAGAAATTAGAGAAGCGTTCCGTGTGTTTGA
TAAGGATGGCAATGGCTACATCAGTGCAGCAGAGCTTCGCCACGTGATGACAAACCTTGGAGAGAAGTTA
ACAGATGAAGAGGTTGATGAAATGATCAGGGAAGCAGACATCGATGGGGATGGTCAGGTAAACTACGAAG
AGTTTGTACAAATGATGACAGCGAAGTAACCTGCAGGTTTTGAATTCGCTGTCTCATCCTACTTTCACCT
AGTTAACTGCTTGTCTTAAAATCTATGCTTCTCTTTAGTATCTAAAATTTTCCTAGAAGCTTACAAGTAT
ATAAATGGTCTCTTCTCAATAAAGGTTGTATATTTATTCATCTTATTGAATCTGCCATTTCCTCGTTTTT
GCGAGTTTATATACCTTCCAATTTTCTTTCTATTGTATTTTCAACTTCTAATTTTAATTCAGGGAAACTG
CTGTACCGGTAGAAAAAATGGTCTCCGAGCTCATTAAAGAAAACATGCATATGAAGCTCTACATGGAGGG
AACCGTCAACAACCACCACTTCAAGTGCACCTCCGAGGGAGAGGGAAAGCCATACGAGGGAACCCAAACC
ATGCGTATCAAGGCCGTCGAGGGAGGACCACTCCCATTCGCCTTCGACATCCTCGCCACCTCCTTCATGT
ACGGATCCAAGGTAAGTTTAAACATATATATACTAACTAACCCTGATTATTTAAATTTTCAGACCTTCAT
CAACCACACCCAAGGAATCCCAGACTTCTTCAAGCAATCCTTCCCAGAGGGATTCACCTGGGAGCGTGTC
ACCACCTACGAGGACGGAGGAGTCCTCACCGCCACCCAAGACACCTCCCTCCAAGACGGATGCCTCATCT
ACAACGTCAAGGTAAGTTTAAACAGTTCGGTACTAACTAACCATACATATTTAAATTTTCAGATCCGTGG
AGTCAACTTCCCATCCAACGGACCAGTCATGCAAAAGAAGACCCTCGGATGGGAGGCCTCCACCGAGACC
CTCTACCCAGCCGACGGAGGACTTGAGGGACGTGCCGACATGGCCCTCAAGCTCGTCGGAGGAGGACACC
TCATCTGCAACCTCAAGGTAAGTTTAAACATGATTTTACTAACTAACTAATCTGATTTAAATTTTCAGAC
CACCTACCGTTCCAAGAAGCCAGCCAAGAACCTCAAGATGCCAGGAGTCTACTACGTCGACCGTCGTCTT
GAGCGTATCAAGGAGGCCGACAAGGAGACCTACGTCGAGCAACACGAGGTCGCCGTCGCCCGTTACTGCG
ACCTCCCATCCAAGCTCGGACACCGTTAATTCGCTAGCCGGCCATACAAGTAATCCGGATGATCGACGCC
AACGTCGTTGAATTTTCAAATTTTAAATACTGAATATTTGTTTTTTTTCCTATTATTTATTTATTCTCTT
TGTGTTTTTTTTCTTGCTTTCTAAAAAATTAATTCAATCCAAATCTAAACATTTTTTTTTCTCTTTCCGT
CTCCCAATTCGTATTCCGCTCCTCTCATCTGAACACAATGTGCAAGTTTATTTATCTTCTCGCTTTCATT
TCATTAGGACGTGGGGGGAATTGGTGGAAGGGGGAAACACACAAAAGGATGATGGAAATGAAATAAGGAC
ACACAATATGCAACAACATTCAATTCAGAAATATGGAGGAAGGTTTAAAAGAAAACATAAAAATATATAG
AGGAGGAAGGAAAACTAGTAAAAAATAAGCAAAGAAATTAGGCGAACGATGAGAATTGTCCTCGCTTGGG
CCCAAAAGGCCTTTTTTTTTTGGCGCCGACGTCAGGTGGCACTTTTCGGGGAAATGTGCGCGGAACCCCT
ATTTGTTTATTTTTCTAAATACATTCAAATATGTATCCGCTCATGAGACAATAACCCTGATAAATGCTTC
AATAATATTGAAAAAGGAAGAGTATGAGTATTCAACATTTCCGTGTCGCCCTTATTCCCTTTTTTGCGGC
ATTTTGCCTTCCTGTTTTTGCTCACCCAGAAACGCTGGTGAAAGTAAAAGATGCTGAAGATCAGTTGGGT
GCACGAGTGGGTTACATCGAACTGGATCTCAACAGCGGTAAGATCCTTGAGAGTTTTCGCCCCGAAGAAC
GTTTTCCAATGATGAGCACTTTTAAAGTTCTGCTATGTGGCGCGGTATTATCCCGTATTGACGCCGGGCA
AGAGCAACTCGGTCGCCGCATACACTATTCTCAGAATGACTTGGTTGAGTACTCACCAGTCACAGAAAAG
CATCTTACGGATGGCATGACAGTAAGAGAATTATGCAGTGCTGCCATAACCATGAGTGATAACACTGCGG
CCAACTTACTTCTGACAACGATCGGAGGACCGAAGGAGCTAACCGCTTTTTTGCACAACATGGGGGATCA
TGTAACTCGCCTTGATCGTTGGGAACCGGAGCTGAATGAAGCCATACCAAACGACGAGCGTGACACCACG
ATGCCTGTAGCAATGGCAACAACGTTGCGCAAACTATTAACTGGCGAACTACTTACTCTAGCTTCCCGGC
AACAATTAATAGACTGGATGGAGGCGGATAAAGTTGCAGGACCACTTCTGCGCTCGGCCCTTCCGGCTGG
CTGGTTTATTGCTGATAAATCTGGAGCCGGTGAGCGTGGGTCTCGCGGTATCATTGCAGCACTGGGGCCA
GATGGTAAGCCCTCCCGTATCGTAGTTATCTACACGACGGGGAGTCAGGCAACTATGGATGAACGAAATA
GACAGATCGCTGAGATAGGTGCCTCACTGATTAAGCATTGGTAACTGTCAGACCAAGTTTACTCATATAT
ACTTTAGATTGATTTAAAACTTCATTTTTAATTTAAAAGGATCTAGGTGAAGATCCTTTTTGATAATCTC
ATGACCAAAATCCCTTAACGTGAGTTTTCGTTCCACTGAGCGTCAGACCCCGTAGAAAAGATCAAAGGAT
CTTCTTGAGATCCTTTTTTTCTGCGCGTAATCTGCTGCTTGCAAACAAAAAAACCACCGCTACCAGCGGT
GGTTTGTTTGCCGGATCAAGAGCTACCAACTCTTTTTCCGAAGGTAACTGGCTTCAGCAGAGCGCAGATA
CCAAATACTGTTCTTCTAGTGTAGCCGTAGTTAGGCCACCACTTCAAGAACTCTGTAGCACCGCCTACAT
ACCTCGCTCTGCTAATCCTGTTACCAGTGGCTGCTGCCAGTGGCGATAAGTCGTGTCTTACCGGGTTGGA
CTCAAGACGATAGTTACCGGATAAGGCGCAGCGGTCGGGCTGAACGGGGGGTTCGTGCACACAGCCCAGC
TTGGAGCGAACGACCTACACCGAACTGAGATACCTACAGCGTGAGCTATGAGAAAGCGCCACGCTTCCCG
AAGGGAGAAAGGCGGACAGGTATCCGGTAAGCGGCAGGGTCGGAACAGGAGAGCGCACGAGGGAGCTTCC
AGGGGGAAACGCCTGGTATCTTTATAGTCCTGTCGGGTTTCGCCACCTCTGACTTGAGCGTCGATTTTTG
TGATGCTCGTCAGGGGGGCGGAGCCTATGGAAAAACGCCAGCAACGCGGCCTTTTTACGGTTCCTGGCCT
TTTGCTGGCCTTTTGCTCACATGTTCTTTCCTGCGTTATCCCCTGATTCTGTGGATAACCGTATTACCGC
CTTTGAGTGAGCTGATACCGCTCGCCGCAGCCGAACGACCGAGCGCAGCGAGTCAGTGAGCGAGGAAGCG
GAAGAGCGCCCAATACGCAAACCGCCTCTCCCCGCGCGTTGGCCGATTCATTAATGCAGCTGGCACGACA
GGTTTCCCGACTGGAAAGCGGGCAGTGAGCGCAACGCAATTAATGTGAGTTAGCTCACTCATTAGGCACC
CCAGGCTTTACACTTTATGCTTCCGGCTCGTATGTTGTGTGGAATTGTGAGCGGATAACAATTTCACACA
GGAAACAGCTATGACCATGATTACGCCAAGCTGTAAGTTTAAACATGATCTTACTAACTAACTATTCTCA
TTTAAATTTTCAGAGCTTAAAAATGGCTGAAATCACTCACAACGATGGATACGCTAACAACTTGGAAATG
AAAT
Features (pLannotate 1.2.2; 13 found; start..end, strand, type, name):
     36..130     +  protein_bind   5X UAS: five tandem copies of the "ScaI site" 17-mer CGGAGTACTGTCCTCCG, an upstream activating sequence (UAS) that efficiently binds yeast Gal4 (Webster et al., 1988; Pfeiffer et al., 2010) GAL4
    169..263     +  protein_bind   5X UAS: five tandem copies of the "ScaI site" 17-mer CGGAGTACTGTCCTCCG, an upstream activating sequence (UAS) that efficiently binds yeast Gal4 (Webster et al., 1988; Pfeiffer et al., 2010) GAL4
    302..396     +  protein_bind   5X UAS: five tandem copies of the "ScaI site" 17-mer CGGAGTACTGTCCTCCG, an upstream activating sequence (UAS) that efficiently binds yeast Gal4 (Webster et al., 1988; Pfeiffer et al., 2010) GAL4
    719..736     -  misc_feature   MCS (fragment): pUC18/19 multiple cloning site
    847..2197    +  CDS            GCaMP6f (fragment): improved fluorescent protein-based calcium sensor (Chen et al., 2013)
   2468..3316    +  CDS            mNeptune: mNeptune is a basic (constitutively fluorescent) far red fluorescent protein published in 2009, derived from Entacmaea quadricolor. It is reported to be a rapidly-maturing monomer with moderate acid sensitivity.
   3839..3943    +  promoter       AmpR promoter: bla
   3944..4804    +  CDS            AmpR: β-lactamase; bla; confers resistance to ampicillin, carbenicillin, and related antibiotics
   4975..5563    +  rep_origin     ori: high-copy-number ColE1/pMB1/pBR322/pUC origin of replication
   5746..5838    +  CDS            lacI (fragment): lac repressor; lacI; The lac repressor binds to the lac operator to inhibit transcription in E. coli. This inhibition can be relieved by adding lactose or isopropyl-β-D-thiogalactopyranoside (IPTG).
   5851..5872    +  protein_bind   CAP binding site: CAP binding activates transcription in the presence of cAMP. E. coli catabolite activator protein
   5887..5917    +  promoter       lac promoter: promoter for the E. coli lac operon
   5925..5941    +  protein_bind   lac operator: The lac repressor binds to the lac operator to inhibit transcription in E. coli. This inhibition can be relieved by adding lactose or isopropyl-β-D-thiogalactopyranoside (IPTG). lac repressor encoded by lacI
