[The description below was written by a language model from this plasmid's Addgene catalogue record and pLannotate feature annotations shown in this document.]
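Description:
pHW581 is a C. elegans expression plasmid built on the pPD117.01 backbone from the Fire Lab worm vector kit. It serves as a UAS effector construct for the cGAL-UAS bipartite expression system. In E. coli it is maintained as a high-copy plasmid through a ColE1/pUC-type origin and selected with ampicillin via the β-lactamase gene and its native promoter. Remnants of the pUC lac region (a lacI fragment, CAP site, lac promoter and operator) and a fragment of the multiple cloning site are carried over from the backbone and have no stated role in the worm.

The roughly 3 kb insert, assembled by Gibson cloning, begins with three tandem 5X UAS blocks that together form the 15xUAS array of Gal4 binding sites. Transcription therefore depends on a cGAL driver supplied separately, so the choice of driver strain determines which cells express the payload. The record does not annotate the minimal promoter lying between the UAS array and the coding region. Downstream is the calcium indicator GCaMP7f, which the automated annotation labels as a GCaMP6f fragment because of sequence similarity. It is followed by an SL2 trans-splicing spacer and mKate2 (matched by the software to the related far-red protein mNeptune), and the unit ends with the let-858 3'UTR. The SL2 arrangement yields two separate proteins from one operon-like transcript. GCaMP7f fluorescence rises with intracellular Ca2+ and is described as having improved signal-to-noise and fast kinetics. The calcium-insensitive red mKate2 marks the expressing cells and could serve as a reference signal. The construct is intended for in vivo calcium imaging, and the associated toolkit targets C. elegans sensory neurons.
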