Addgene plasmid #198818: pHW581
Purpose: In vivo calcium indicator. Presence of calcium (Ca2+) increases reporter signal intensity. Based on GCaMP7, improved SNR, fast kinetics
Depositing lab: Paul Sternberg. Depositing organization: California Institute of Technology. Publication: A cGAL-UAS bipartite expression toolkit for Caenorhabditis elegans sensory neurons. Nava S, Palma W, Wan X, Oh JY, Gharib S, Wang H, Revanna JS, Tan M, Zhang M, Liu J, Chen CH, Lee JS, Perry B, Sternberg PW. Proc Natl Acad Sci U S A. 2023 Dec 19;120(51):e2221680120. doi: 10.1073/pnas.2221680120. Epub 2023 Dec 14. PubMed 38096407.
Backbone
  Vector backbone: pPD117.01
  Backbone manufacturer: Fire Lab C. elegans Vector Kit
  Vector type: Worm Expression
Growth in bacteria
  Bacterial resistance: Ampicillin, 100 μg/mL
  Growth temperature: 37°C
  Growth strain: DH5alpha
  Copy number: High Copy
Gene/Insert
  Gene/Insert name: 15xUAS::GCaMP7f-SL2-mKate2::let-858 3'UTR
  Species: C. elegans (nematode)
  Insert size (bp): 2952
  Cloning method: Gibson Cloning
Terms and licenses: Academic/Nonprofit Terms; Industry Terms: Not Available to Industry
How to cite: pHW581 was a gift from Paul Sternberg (Addgene plasmid # 198818 ; http://n2t.net/addgene:198818 ; RRID:Addgene_198818)
